>Addgene plasmid #232221 | cwby0012 | addgene full sequence | sequence record 491529 | Addgene NGS Result
ACTCCTGCATTAGGAAGCAGCCCAGTAGTAGGTTGAGGCCGTTGAGCACCGCCGCCGCAAGGAATGGTGC
ATGCAAGGAGATGGCGCCCAACAGTCCCCCGGCCACGGGGCCTGCCACCATACCCACGCCGAAACAAGCG
CTCATGAGCCCGAAGTGGCGAGCCCGATCTTCCCCATCGGTGATGTCGGCGATATAGGCGCCAGCAACCG
CACCTGTGGCGCCGGTGATGCCGGCCACGATGCGTCCGGCGTAGAGGATCGAGATCGATCTCGATCCCGC
GAAATTAATACGACTCACTATAGGGGAATTGTGAGCGGATAACAATTCCCCTCTAGAAATAATTTTGTTT
AACTTTAAGAAGGAGATATACATATGAGCCATCATCATCACCATCATGGCATGGATAGCACCGAAGCGGT
GATTAAAGAATTTATGCGCTTTAAAGTGCATATGGAAGGCAGCATGAACGGCCATGAATTTGAAATTGAA
GGTGAAGGCGAAGGCCGCCCGTATGAAGGCACCCAGACCGCGAAACTGAAAGTGACCAAAGGCGGCCCGC
TGCCGTTTAGCTGGGATATTCTGAGCCCGCAGTTTATGTATGGCAGCCGCGCGTTTATTAAACATCCGGC
GGATATCCCGGATTATTGGAAACAGAGCTTTCCGGAAGGTTTTAAATGGGAACGCGTGATGATCTTTGAA
GATGGTGGCACCGTGAGCGTGACCCAGGATACCAGCCTGGAAGATGGCACCCTGATTTATAAAGTGAAAC
TGCGCGGCGGCAACTTTCCGCCGGATGGCCCGGTGATGCAGAAACGCACCATGGGCTGGGAAGCGAGCAC
CGAACGCCTGTATCCGGAAGATGTGGTGCTGAAAGGCGATATTAAAATGGCGCTGCGCCTGAAAGATGGC
GGCCGCTATCTGGCGGATTTTAAAACCACCTATAAAGCGAAGAAACCGGTGCAGATGCCGGGCGCCTTTA
ACATTGATCGCAAACTGGATATTACCAGCCATAACGAAGATTATACCGTGGTGGAACAGTATGAACGCAG
CGTGGCGCGCCATAGCACCGGCGGTGGCAGCGGCAGCGGTGGCTCAGGAGGAGACCGAAAGCGTATTACA
GTGACAGTTGACAGCGACAGCTATCAGTTGCTCAAGGCATATATGATGTCAATATCTCCGGTCTGGTATG
CACAACCAAGAATGAAGCCCATGCAGTTTAAGGTTTACACCTATAAAAGAGAGAGCCGTTATCGTCTGTT
TGTGGATGTACAGAGTGATATTATTGACACGCCCGGGCGACGGATGGTGATCCCCCTGGCCAGTGCACGT
CTGCTGTCAGATAAAGTCTCCCGTGAACTTTACCCGGTGGTGCATATCGGGGATGAAAGCTGGCGCATGA
TGACCACCGATATGGCCAGTGTGCCGGTTTCCGTTATCGGGGAAGAAGTGGCTGATCTCAGCCACCGCGA
AAATGACATCAAAAACGCCATTAACCTGATGTTCTGGGGAATATGAACGGTCTCGTTCCTAATGAGATCC
GGCTGCTAACAAAGCCCGAAAGGAAGCTGAGTTGGCTGCTGCCACCGCTGAGCAATAACTAGCATAACCC
CTTGGGGCCTCTAAACGGGTCTTGAGGGGTTTTTTGCTGAAAGGAGGAACTATATCCGGATTGGCGAATG
GG
[124 nt withheld, positions 1683-1806]
C
[91 nt withheld, positions 1808-1898]
A
[49 nt withheld, positions 1900-1948]
CCTTTGACGTTGGAGTCCACGTTCTTT
[37 nt withheld, positions 1976-2012]
ACCCTATCTCGGTCTATTCTTTTGATTTATAAGGGATTTTGCCGATTTCGGCCTATTGGTTAAAAAATGA
GCTGATTTAACAAAAATTTAACGCGAATTTTAACAAAATATTAACGTTTACAATTTCAGGTGGCACTTTT
CGGGGAAATGTGCGCGGAACCCCTATTTGTTTATTTTTCTAAATACATTCAAATATGTATCCGCTCATGA
ATTAATTCTTAGAAAAACTCATCGAGCATCAAATGAAACTGCAATTTATTCATATCAGGATTATCAATAC
CATATTTTTGAAAAAGCCGTTTCTGTAATGAAGGAGAAAACTCACCGAGGCAGTTCCATAGGATGGCAAG
ATCCTGGTATCGGTCTGCGATTCCGACTCGTCCAACATCAATACAACCTATTAATTTCCCCTCGTCAAAA
ATAAGGTTATCAAGTGAGAAATCACCATGAGTGACGACTGAATCCGGTGAGAATGGCAAAAGTTTATGCA
TTTCTTTCCAGACTTGTTCAACAGGCCAGCCATTACGCTCGTCATCAAAATCACTCGCATCAACCAAACC
GTTATTCATTCGTGATTGCGCCTGAGCGAGACGAAATACGCGATCGCTGTTAAAAGGACAATTACAAACA
GGAATCGAATGCAACCGGCGCAGGAACACTGCCAGCGCATCAACAATATTTTCACCTGAATCAGGATATT
CTTCTAATACCTGGAATGCTGTTTTCCCGGGGATCGCAGTGGTGAGTAACCATGCATCATCAGGAGTACG
GATAAAATGCTTGATGGTCGGAAGAGGCATAAATTCCGTCAGCCAGTTTAGTCTGACCATCTCATCTGTA
ACATCATTGGCAACGCTACCTTTGCCATGTTTCAGAAACAACTCTGGCGCATCGGGCTTCCCATACAATC
GATAGATTGTCGCACCTGATTGCCCGACATTATCGCGAGCCCATTTATACCCATATAAATCAGCATCCAT
GTTGGAATTTAATCGCGGCCTAGAGCAAGACGTTTCCCGTTGAATATGGCTCATAACACCCCTTGTATTA
CTGTTTATGTAAGCAGACAGTTTTATTGTTCATGACCAAAATCCCTTAACGTGAGTTTTCGTTCCACTGA
GCGTCAGACCCCGTAGAAAAGATCAAAGGATCTTCTTGAGATCCTTTTTTTCTGCGCGTAATCTGCTGCT
TGCAAACAAAAAAACCACCGCTACCAGCGGTGGTTTGTTTGCCGGATCAAGAGCTACCAACTCTTTTTCC
GAAGGTAACTGGCTTCAGCAGAGCGCAGATACCAAATACTGTCCTTCTAGTGTAGCCGTAGTTAGGCCAC
CACTTCAAGAACTCTGTAGCACCGCCTACATACCTCGCTCTGCTAATCCTGTTACCAGTGGCTGCTGCCA
GTGGCGATAAGTCGTGTCTTACCGGGTTGGACTCAAGACGATAGTTACCGGATAAGGCGCAGCGGTCGGG
CTGAACGGGGGGTTCGTGCACACAGCCCAGCTTGGAGCGAACGACCTACACCGAACTGAGATACCTACAG
CGTGAGCTATGAGAAAGCGCCACGCTTCCCGAAGGGAGAAAGGCGGACAGGTATCCGGTAAGCGGCAGGG
TCGGAACAGGAGAGCGCACGAGGGAGCTTCCAGGGGGAAACGCCTGGTATCTTTATAGTCCTGTCGGGTT
TCGCCACCTCTGACTTGAGCGTCGATTTTTGTGATGCTCGTCAGGGGGGCGGAGCCTATGGAAAAACGCC
AGCAACGCGGCCTTTTTACGGTTCCTGGCCTTTTGCTGGCCTTTTGCTCACATGTTCTTTCCTGCGTTAT
CCCCTGATTCTGTGGATAACCGTATTACCGCCTTTGAGTGAGCTGATACCGCTCGCCGCAGCCGAACGAC
CGAGCGCAGCGAGTCAGTGAGCGAGGAAGCGGAAGAGCGCCTGATGCGGTATTTTCTCCTTACGCATCTG
TGCGGTATTTCACACCGCATATATGGTGCACTCTCAGTACAATCTGCTCTGATGCCGCATAGTTAAGCCA
GTATACACTCCGCTATCGCTACGTGACTGGGTCATGGCTGCGCCCCGACACCCGCCAACACCCGCTGACG
CGCCCTGACGGGCTTGTCTGCTCCCGGCATCCGCTTACAGACAAGCTGTGACCGTCTCCGGGAGCTGCAT
GTGTCAGAGGTTTTCACCGTCATCACCGAAACGCGCGAGGCAGCTGCGGTAAAGCTCATCAGCGTGGTCG
TGAAGCGATTCACAGATGTCTGCCTGTTCATCCGCGTCCAGCTCGTTGAGTTTCTCCAGAAGCGTTAATG
TCTGGCTTCTGATAAAGCGGGCCATGTTAAGGGCGGTTTTTTCCTGTTTGGTCACTGATGCCTCCGTGTA
AGGGGGATTTCTGTTCATGGGGGTAATGATACCGATGAAACGAGAGAGGATGCTCACGATACGGGTTACT
GATGATGAACATGCCCGGTTACTGGAACGTTGTGAGGGTAAACAACTGGCGGTATGGATGCGGCGGGACC
AGAGAAAAATCACTCAGGGTCAATGCCAGCGCTTCGTTAATACAGATGTAGGTGTTCCACAGGGTAGCCA
GCAGCATCCTGCGATGCAGATCCGGAACATAATGGTGCAGGGCGCTGACTTCCGCGTTTCCAGACTTTAC
GAAACACGGAAACCGAAGACCATTCATGTTGTTGCTCAGGTCGCAGACGTTTTGCAGCAGCAGTCGCTTC
ACGTTCGCTCGCGTATCGGTGATTCATTCTGCTAACCAGTAAGGCAACCCCGCCAGCCTAGCCGGGTCCT
CAACGACAGGAGCACGATCATGCGCACCCGTGGGGCCGCCATGCCGGCGATAATGGCCTGCTTCTCGCCG
AAACGTTTGGTGGCGGGACCAGTGACGAAGGCTTGAGCGAGGGCGTGCAAGATTCCGAATACCGCAAGCG
ACAGGCCGATCATCGTCGCGCTCCAGCGAAAGCGGTCCTCGCCGAAAATGACCCAGAGCGCTGCCGGCAC
CTGTCCTACGAGTTGCATGATAAAGAAGACAGTCATAAGTGCGGCGACGATAGTCATGCCCCGCGCCCAC
CGGAAGGAGCTGACTGGGTTGAAGGCTCTCAAGGGCATCGGTCGAGATCCCGGTGCCTAATGAGTGAGCT
AACTTACATTAATTGCGTTGCGCTCACTGCCCGCTTTCCAGTCGGGAAACCTGTCGTGCCAGCTGCATTA
ATGAATCGGCCAACGCGCGGGGAGAGGCGGTTTGCGTATTGGGCGCCAGGGTGGTTTTTCTTTTCACCAG
TGAGACGGGCAACAGCTGATTGCCCTTCACCGCCTGGCCCTGAGAGAGTTGCAGCAAGCGGTCCACGCTG
GTTTGCCCCAGCAGGCGAAAATCCTGTTTGATGGTGGTTAACGGCGGGATATAACATGAGCTGTCTTCGG
TATCGTCGTATCCCACTACCGAGATGTCCGCACCAACGCGCAGCCCGGACTCGGTAATGGCGCGCATTGC
GCCCAGCGCCATCTGATCGTTGGCAACCAGCATCGCAGTGGGAACGATGCCCTCATTCAGCATTTGCATG
GTTTGTTGAAAACCGGACATGGCACTCCAGTCGCCTTCCCGTTCCGCTATCGGCTGAATTTGATTGCGAG
TGAGATATTTATGCCAGCCAGCCAGACGCAGACGCGCCGAGACAGAACTTAATGGGCCCGCTAACAGCGC
GATTTGCTGGTGACCCAATGCGACCAGATGCTCCACGCCCAGTCGCGTACCGTCTTCATGGGAGAAAATA
ATACTGTTGATGGGTGTCTGGTCAGAGACATCAAGAAATAACGCCGGAACATTAGTGCAGGCAGCTTCCA
CAGCAATGGCATCCTGGTCATCCAGCGGATAGTTAATGATCAGCCCACTGACGCGTTGCGCGAGAAGATT
GTGCACCGCCGCTTTACAGGCTTCGACGCCGCTTCGTTCTACCATCGACACCACCACGCTGGCACCCAGT
TGATCGGCGCGAGATTTAATCGCCGCGACAATTTGCGACGGCGCGTGCAGGGCCAGACTGGAGGTGGCAA
CGCCAATCAGCAACGACTGTTTGCCCGCCAGTTGTTGTGCCACGCGGTTGGGAATGTAATTCAGCTCCGC
CATCGCCGCTTCCACTTTTTCCCGCGTTTTCGCAGAAACGTGGCTGGCCTGGTTCACCACGCGGGAAACG
GTCTGATAAGAGACACCGGCATACTCTGCGACATCGTATAACGTTACTGGTTTCACATTCACCACCCTGA
ATTGACTCTCTTCCGGGCGCTATCATGCCATACCGCGAAAGGTTTTGCGCCATTCGATGGTGTCCGGGAT
CTCGACGCTCTCCCTTATGCG
Features (pLannotate 1.2.2; 19 found; start..end, strand, type, name):
    286..304     +  promoter       T7 promoter: promoter for bacteriophage T7 RNA polymerase
    305..329     +  protein_bind   lac operator: The lac repressor binds to the lac operator to inhibit transcription in E. coli. This inhibition can be relieved by adding lactose or isopropyl-β-D-thiogalactopyranoside (IPTG). lac repressor encoded by lacI
    344..366     +  RBS            RBS: efficient ribosome binding site from bacteriophage T7 gene 10 (Olins and Rangwala, 1989)
    413..1075    +  CDS            mScarlet-I: mScarlet-I is a basic (constitutively fluorescent) red fluorescent protein published in 2016, derived from synthetic construct. It is reported to be a rapidly-maturing monomer with moderate acid sensitivity.
   1211..1513    +  CDS            ccdB: CCDB_ECOLI - Also known as G, letB, letD. Experimental evidence at protein level: Swiss-Prot protein existence level 1. Toxic component of a type II toxin-antitoxin (TA) system, functioning in plasmid maintainence. Responsible for the post- segregational killing (PSK) of plasmid-free cells, also referred to as a plasmid addiction system. Half-life of over 2 hours. Cell killing by CcdB is accompanied by filamentation, defects in chromosome and plasmid segregation, defects in cell division, formation of anucleate cells, decreased DNA synthesis and plasmid loss. Interferes with the activity of DN
   1542..1591    +  CDS            SET1 (fragment): solubility-enhancement tag derived from T7 phage gene 10B
   1599..1646    +  terminator     T7 terminator: transcription terminator for bacteriophage T7 RNA polymerase
   1683..2138    +  rep_origin     f1 ori (sequence partly withheld): f1 bacteriophage origin of replication; arrow indicates direction of (+) strand synthesis
   2165..2222    +  promoter       AmpR promoter (fragment): bla
   2231..3046    -  CDS            KanR: aminoglycoside phosphotransferase; aph(3')-Ia; confers resistance to kanamycin in bacteria or G418 (Geneticin®) in eukaryotes
   3168..3756    +  rep_origin     ori: high-copy-number ColE1/pMB1/pBR322/pUC origin of replication
   3942..4084    -  misc_feature   bom: basis of mobility region from pBR322
   4186..4377    -  CDS            rop: Rop protein, which maintains plasmids at low copy number; rop
   4394..4774    +  CDS            YPB1_ECOLX: Protein predicted: Swiss-Prot protein existence level 4. From Escherichia coli.
   4846..5137    -  CDS            TcR (fragment): tetracycline efflux protein; tet; confers resistance to tetracycline
   5152..5173    -  protein_bind   CAP binding site: CAP binding activates transcription in the presence of cAMP. E. coli catabolite activator protein
   5186..6268    -  CDS            lacI: lac repressor; lacI; The lac repressor binds to the lac operator to inhibit transcription in E. coli. This inhibition can be relieved by adding lactose or isopropyl-β-D-thiogalactopyranoside (IPTG).
   6269..6346    -  promoter       lacI promoter: lacI
   6354..260     -  CDS            TcR (fragment) (across the origin): tetracycline efflux protein; tet; confers resistance to tetracycline
