[The description below was written by a language model from this plasmid's Addgene catalogue record and pLannotate feature annotations shown in this document.]
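Description:
cwby0012 is a pET29-based bacterial expression vector built as a Golden Gate assembly (GGA) entry plasmid for placing designed protein sequences behind an N-terminal His–mScarlet-I3 fusion partner. It is selected with kanamycin (aph(3')-Ia KanR) and replicates from a ColE1/pMB1-type origin accompanied by the bom site and rop gene, as is typical of pET backbones. An f1 origin is also present, along with the lacI repressor gene under its own promoter. Short tetracycline-resistance fragments and a predicted E. coli ORF appear to be pBR322-derived backbone remnants rather than functional parts.

The expression unit consists of a T7 promoter with a lac operator, the T7 gene 10 ribosome binding site, and a red fluorescent protein coding sequence that the annotation tool calls mScarlet-I and the depositor describes as mScarlet-I3 with a His tag (the tag itself is not annotated). Downstream sits a ccdB counter-selection cassette which, per the purpose line, has its own promoter and is flanked by AGGA and TTCC Golden Gate overhangs. A T7 terminator follows, preceded by a short fragment annotated as a SET1 solubility tag, which may simply be a sequence match. In use, a Type IIS digestion–ligation reaction would replace the ccdB toxin cassette with an insert carrying matching overhangs. Because CcdB poisons DNA gyrase in standard strains, unmodified vector is selected against and surviving colonies are enriched for correct assemblies. The resulting clones express the insert as an IPTG-inducible fluorescent fusion in T7 polymerase hosts. The associated publication concerns scaling up experimental characterization of designed proteins, consistent with a high-throughput cloning role. The record does not name the Type IIS enzyme.
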