Addgene plasmid #232221: cwby0012
Purpose: GGA cloning his-mscarletI3-AGGA-promoter-ccdb-TTCC
Depositing lab: David Baker. Depositing organization: University of Washington. Publication: Accelerating protein design by scaling experimental characterization. Qian J, Milles LF, Wicky BIM, Ragotte RJ, Motmaen A, Borst AJ, Skotheim R, Ols S, Coventry B, Li X, Kibler RD, Goreshnik I, Exposit M, Lore K, Stewart L, Baker D. Nat Commun. 2026 Aug 20;17(1):9945. doi: 10.1038/s41467-026-76740-9. PubMed 42754580.
Backbone
  Vector backbone: pET29
  Vector type: Bacterial Expression
Growth in bacteria
  Bacterial resistance: Kanamycin, 50 μg/mL
  Growth temperature: 37°C
  Growth strain: NEB Stable
  Copy number: Unknown
Gene/Insert
  Gene/Insert name: ccdb
  Species: Synthetic
  Promoter: T7
  Cloning method: Golden Gate
Terms and licenses: Academic/Nonprofit Terms; Industry Terms: Not Available to Industry
Depositor comments: Please visit https://doi.org/10.1101/2025.08.05.668824 for bioRxiv preprint.
How to cite: cwby0012 was a gift from David Baker (Addgene plasmid # 232221 ; http://n2t.net/addgene:232221 ; RRID:Addgene_232221)
